>Addgene plasmid #24896 | GST-p25 | addgene partial sequence | sequence record 30828 | 24896 with pGEX5'
GGTTCGCGTGGATCCGCCCAGCCCCCGCCGGCCCAGCCGCCTGCACCCCCGGCCAGCCAGCTCTCGGGTT
CCCAGACCGGGGGCTCCTCCTCAGTCAAGAAAGCCCCTCACCCTGCCGTCACCTCCGCAGGGACGCCCAA
ACGGGTCATCGTCCAGGCGTCCACCAGTGAGCTGCTTCGCTGCCTGGGTGAGTTTCTCTGCCGCCGGTGC
TACCGCCTGAAGCACCTGTCCCCCACGGACCCCGTGCTCTGGCTGCGCAGCGTGGACCGCTCGCTGCTTC
TGCAGGGCTGGCAGGACCAGGGCTTCATCACGCCGGCCAACGTGGTCTTCCTCTACATGCTCTGCAGGGA
TGTTATCTCCTCCGAGGTGGGCTCGGATCACGAGCTCCAGGCCGTCCTGCTGACATGCCTGTACCTCTCC
TACTCCTACATGGGCAACGAGATCTCCTACCCGCTCAAGCCCTTCCTGGTGGAGAGCTGCAAGGAGGCCT
TTTGGGACCGTTGCCTCTCTGTCATCAACCTCATGAGCTCAAAGATGCTGCAGATAAATGCCGACCCACA
CTACTTCACACAGGTCTTCTCCGACCTGAAGAACGAGAGCGGCCAGGAGGACAAGAAGCGGCTCCTCCTA
GGCCTGGATCGGTGATCCAGAATTCCCGGGTCGACTCGAGCGGCCGCATCGTGACTGACTGACGATCTGC
CTCGCGCGTTTCGGTGATGACGGTGAAAACCTCTGACACATGCAGCTCCCGAAGACGGTCACAGCTTGTC
TGTAAGCGGATGCCGGGAGCAGACAAGCCCGTCAGGGCGCGTCA
