[The description below was written by a language model from this plasmid's Addgene catalogue record.]
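Description:
GST-p25 is a bacterial expression plasmid built on the pGEX-2TK backbone (about 5 kb without the insert). It is maintained in E. coli as a high-copy plasmid under ampicillin selection. The insert is p25, the N-terminally truncated form of human p35, the neuronal activator of cyclin-dependent kinase 5 encoded by CDK5R1. The fragment covers amino acids 99–307 of p35 and was cloned between the BamHI and EcoRI sites, both of which remain intact. This places it in frame downstream of glutathione S-transferase, so the product carries an N-terminal GST tag.

The record gives no feature table and does not list the regulatory elements. As general background, pGEX-series vectors drive the GST fusion from an IPTG-inducible tac promoter and carry a lacI repressor gene. The 2TK variant is known for a thrombin cleavage site and a protein kinase A recognition site between GST and the cloning sites, which allow tag removal and in vitro radiolabelling of the fusion. These details come from the standard backbone design rather than from this entry.

The GST moiety allows the recombinant protein to be purified on glutathione resin and used in pull-down or binding assays. The associated study examined which domains of p35 are required for interaction with and activation of cdk5, so the construct is suited to producing recombinant p25 for in vitro cdk5 binding and kinase activation experiments, likely alongside other p35 truncations. The record notes that part of the plasmid was derived from a construct made in another laboratory.
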