Addgene plasmid #24896: GST-p25
Depositing lab: Harish Pant. Depositing organization: National Institute of Neurological Disorders and Strokes (NINDS). Publication: Cyclin-dependent kinase 5 (cdk5) activation requires interaction with three domains of p35. Amin ND, Albers W, Pant HC. J Neurosci Res. 2002 Feb 1. 67(3):354-62. 10.1002/jnr.10116 PubMed 11813240.
Backbone
  Vector backbone: pGEX-2TK
  Backbone size w/o insert (bp): 4969
  Vector type: Bacterial Expression
Growth in bacteria
  Bacterial resistance: Ampicillin, 100 μg/mL
  Growth temperature: 37°C
  Growth strain: DH5alpha
  Copy number: High Copy
Gene/Insert
  Gene/Insert name: p25 (alt name: p35 Truncated)
  Species: H. sapiens (human)
  Mutation: N-terminal truncated version of p35, contains aa 99-307
  Entrez Gene: CDK5R1 (a.k.a. CDK5P35, CDK5R, NCK5A, p23, p25, p35, p35nck5a)
  Tag / fusion protein: GST (N terminal on insert)
  Cloning method: Restriction Enzyme; 5′ cloning site BamHI (not destroyed); 3′ cloning site EcoRI (not destroyed)
  Sequencing primers: 5′ M13-Puc_Rev, pGEX5'; 3′ pGEX3'
Resource information
  A portion of this plasmid was derived from a plasmid made by: Li-Huei Tsai
Terms and licenses: Academic/Nonprofit Terms; Industry Terms: Not Available to Industry
How to cite: GST-p25 was a gift from Harish Pant (Addgene plasmid # 24896 ; http://n2t.net/addgene:24896 ; RRID:Addgene_24896)
